Addgene plasmid #247626: pRS303N-Padh-OsTIR1(F74G)
Purpose: Expression of OsTIR1
Depositing lab: Sebastian Schuck. Depositing organization: Universitaet Heidelberg. Publication: Systematic evaluation of tools for auxin-inducible protein degradation in budding yeast. Hubbe P, Sharma C, Pajonk O, Peters N, Guschtschin-Schmidt N, Friemel N, Schuck S. Mol Biol Cell. 2026 Feb 1;37(2):mr2. doi: 10.1091/mbc.E25-12-0571. Epub 2025 Dec 16. PubMed 41400934.
Backbone
  Vector backbone: pRS303
  Vector type: Yeast Expression
Growth in bacteria
  Bacterial resistance: Ampicillin, 100 μg/mL
  Growth temperature: 37°C
  Growth strain: DH5alpha
  Copy number: High Copy
Gene/Insert
  Gene/Insert name: OsTIR1
  Species: Oryza sativa
  Mutation: F74G
  Promoter: ADH1
  Cloning method: Gibson Cloning
Terms and licenses: Academic/Nonprofit Terms; Industry Terms: Not Available to Industry
Depositor comments: Also known as pSS1632. Please visit https://doi.org/10.1101/2025.09.24.678194 for bioRxiv preprint.
How to cite: pRS303N-Padh-OsTIR1(F74G) was a gift from Sebastian Schuck (Addgene plasmid # 247626 ; http://n2t.net/addgene:247626 ; RRID:Addgene_247626)
