[The description below was written by a language model from this plasmid's Addgene catalogue record and pLannotate feature annotations shown in this document.]
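Description:
pRS303N-Padh-OsTIR1(F74G) is a yeast expression plasmid built on the pRS303 backbone, a vector of the integrating pRS series. Consistent with this, the feature table shows no yeast replication origin or centromere. In E. coli it is maintained at high copy through a ColE1/pUC-type origin and selected with ampicillin via the β-lactamase gene. The backbone also retains an f1 origin and remnants of the lacZα multiple-cloning region with flanking T7 and T3 promoters. The HIS3 marker normally found in pRS303 appears only as two separated fragments, one preceded by the HIS3 promoter. Between them lie a nourseothricin acetyltransferase cassette (Ashbya gossypii TEF promoter, ADH1 terminator) and the OsTIR1 expression unit. This arrangement suggests that nourseothricin resistance, rather than histidine prototrophy, is the yeast selection, and that the HIS3 sequences could serve as homology for genomic targeting, although the record does not state either point explicitly.

The payload is the rice (Oryza sativa) F-box auxin receptor TIR1 carrying the F74G substitution, driven by the S. cerevisiae ADH1 promoter and terminated by the CYC1 terminator. The automated annotation labels this open reading frame as Arabidopsis AFB2, a homology-based match to a related auxin receptor; the catalogue entry identifies it as OsTIR1. TIR1 assembles into an SCF ubiquitin ligase that, in the presence of auxin, recruits degron-tagged proteins for ubiquitination and proteasomal degradation. The F74G change enlarges the auxin-binding pocket and is generally used with modified, bulky auxin analogues to reduce leaky degradation and lower the required ligand dose. The plasmid was deposited as part of a systematic comparison of auxin-inducible degradation tools in budding yeast, where it supplies the receptor component.
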