Features (pLannotate 1.2.2; 24 found; start..end, strand, type, name):
    133..182     +  misc_feature   bom (fragment): basis of mobility region from pBR322
    183..263     -  CDS            MRM1 (fragment): MRM1_YEAST - Also known as PET56 From Saccharomyces cerevisiae (strain ATCC 204508 / S288c) (Baker's yeast).
    313..500     +  promoter       HIS3 promoter: S. cerevisiae HIS3
    501..708     +  CDS            HIS3 (fragment): imidazoleglycerol-phosphate dehydratase, required for histidine biosynthesis; S. cerevisiae HIS3; yeast auxotrophic marker
    856..1043    -  terminator     ADH1 terminator: S. cerevisiae ADH1; transcription terminator for the S. cerevisiae alcohol dehydrogenase 1 (ADH1) gene
   1053..1617    -  CDS            NrsR (fragment): nourseothricin acetyltransferase; Streptomyces noursei nat1; confers resistance to nourseothricin
   1624..1967    -  promoter       TEF promoter: Ashbya gossypii TEF promoter
   2354..2750    +  promoter       ADH1 promoter: S. cerevisiae ADH1; promoter for alcohol dehydrogenase 1
   2802..4526    +  CDS            AFB2: AFB2_ARATH - Also known as LRF2. Experimental evidence at protein level: Swiss-Prot protein existence level 1. Component of SCF(ASK-cullin-F-box) E3 ubiquitin ligase complexes, which may mediate the ubiquitination and subsequent proteasomal degradation of target proteins. Confers sensitivity to the virulent bacterial pathogen P.syringae (By similarity). Auxin receptor that mediates Aux/IAA proteins proteasomal degradation and auxin- regulated transcription. Involved in embryogenesis regulation by auxin. From Arabidopsis thaliana (Mouse-ear cress).
   4536..4783    +  terminator     CYC1 terminator: S. cerevisiae CYC1; transcription terminator for CYC1
   4801..5048    +  CDS            HIS3 (fragment): imidazoleglycerol-phosphate dehydratase, required for histidine biosynthesis; S. cerevisiae HIS3; yeast auxotrophic marker
   5256..5307    +  misc_feature   bom (fragment): basis of mobility region from pBR322
   5335..5763    -  rep_origin     f1 ori (sequence partly withheld): f1 bacteriophage origin of replication; arrow indicates direction of (+) strand synthesis
   5767..5924    -  CDS            lacZα (fragment): LacZα fragment of β-galactosidase; lacZ fragment
   5927..5945    +  promoter       T7 promoter: promoter for bacteriophage T7 RNA polymerase
   5984..6002    -  promoter       T3 promoter: promoter for bacteriophage T3 RNA polymerase
   6047..6063    -  protein_bind   lac operator: The lac repressor binds to the lac operator to inhibit transcription in E. coli. This inhibition can be relieved by adding lactose or isopropyl-β-D-thiogalactopyranoside (IPTG). lac repressor encoded by lacI
   6071..6101    -  promoter       lac promoter: promoter for the E. coli lac operon
   6116..6137    -  protein_bind   CAP binding site: CAP binding activates transcription in the presence of cAMP. E. coli catabolite activator protein
   6150..6242    -  CDS            lacI (fragment): lac repressor; lacI; The lac repressor binds to the lac operator to inhibit transcription in E. coli. This inhibition can be relieved by adding lactose or isopropyl-β-D-thiogalactopyranoside (IPTG).
   6425..7013    -  rep_origin     ori: high-copy-number ColE1/pMB1/pBR322/pUC origin of replication
   7184..8044    -  CDS            AmpR: β-lactamase; bla; confers resistance to ampicillin, carbenicillin, and related antibiotics
   8045..8149    -  promoter       AmpR promoter: bla
   8244..31      +  CDS            rop (fragment) (across the origin): Rop protein, which maintains plasmids at low copy number; rop
>Addgene plasmid #247626 | pRS303N-Padh-OsTIR1(F74G) | addgene full sequence | sequence record 495248 | Addgene NGS Result
GCGTTTCGGTGATGACGGTGAAAACCTCTGACACATGCAGCTCCCGGAGACGGTCACAGCTTGTCTGTAA
GCGGATGCCGGGAGCAGACAAGCCCGTCAGGGCGCGTCAGCGGGTGTTGGCGGGTGTCGGGGCTGGCTTA
ACTATGCGGCATCAGAGCAGATTGTACTGAGAGTGCACCATAAATTCCCGTTTTAAGAGCTTGGTGAGCG
CTAGGAGTCACTGCCAGGTATCGTTTGAACACGGCATTAGTCAGGGAAGTCATAACACAGTCCTTTCCCG
CAATTTTCTTTTTCTATTACTCTTGGCCTCCTCTAGTACACTCTATATTTTTTTATGCCTCGGTAATGAT
TTTCATTTTTTTTTTTCCACCTAGCGGATGACTCTTTTTTTTTCTTAGCGATTGGCATTATCACATAATG
AATTATACATTATATAAAGTAATGTGATTTCTTCGAAGAATATACTAAAAAATGAGCAGGCAAGATAAAC
GAAGGCAAAGATGACAGAGCAGAAAGCCCTAGTAAAGCGTATTACAAATGAAACCAAGATTCAGATTGCG
ATCTCTTTAAAGGGTGGTCCCCTAGCGATAGAGCACTCGATCTTCCCAGAAAAAGAGGCAGAAGCAGTAG
CAGAACAGGCCACACAATCGCAAGTGATTAACGTCCACACAGGTATAGGGTTTCTGGACCATATGATACA
TGCTCTGGATCATCGATGAATTCGAGCTCGATTACAACAGGTGTTGTCCTCTGAGGACATAAAATACACA
CCGAGATTCATCAACTCATTGCTGGAGTTAGCATATCTACAATTGGGTGAAATGGGGAGCGATTTGCAGG
CATTTGCTCGGCATGCCGGTAGAGGTGTGGTCAATAAGAGCGACCTCATGCTATACCTGAGAAAGCAACC
TGACCTACAGGAAAGAGTTACTCAAGAATAAGAATTTTCGTTTTAAAACCTAAGAGTCACTTTAAAATTT
GTATACACTTATTTTTTTTATAACTTATTTAATAATAAAAATCATAAATCATAAGAAATTCGCCTCGAGA
TTAGGGGCAGGGCATGCTCATGTAGAGCGCCTGCTCGCCGTCCGAGGCGGTGCCGTCGTACAGGGCGGTG
TCCAGGCCGCAGAGGGTGAACCCCATCCGCCGGTACGCGTGGATCGCCGGTGCGTTGACGTTGGTGACCT
CCAGCCAGAGGTGCCCGGCGCCCCGCTCGCGGGCGAACTCCGTCGCGAGCCCCATCAACGCGCGCCCGAC
CCCGTGCCCCCGGTGCTCCGGGGCGACCTCGATGTCCTCGACGGTCAGCCGGCGGTTCCAGCCGGAGTAC
GAGACGACCACGAAGCCCGCCAGGTCGCCGTCGTCCCCGTACGCGACGAACGTCCGGGAGTCCGGGTCGC
CGTCCTCCCCGTCGTCCGATTCGTCGTCCGATTCGTCGTCGGGGAACACCTTGGTCAGGGGCGGGTCCAC
CGGCACCTCCCGCAGGGTGAAGCCGTCCCCGGTGGCGGTGACGCGGAAGACGGTGTCGGTGGTGAAGGAC
CCATCCAGTGCCTCGATGGCCTCGGCGTCCCCCGGGACACTGGTGCGGTACCGGTAAGCCGTGTCGTCAA
GAGTGGTACCCATGGTTGTTTATGTTCGGATGTGATGTGAGAACTGTATCCTAGCAAGATTTTAAAAGGA
AGTATATGAAAGAAGAACCTCAGTGGCAAATCCTAACCTTTTATATTTCTCTACAGGGGCGCGGCGTGGG
GACAATTCAACGCGTCTGTGAGGGGAGCGTTTCCCTGCTCGCAGGTCTGCAGCGAGGAGCCGTAATTTTT
GCTTCGCGCCGTGCGGCCATCAAAATGTATGGATGCAAATGATTATACATGGGGATGTATGGGCTAAATG
TACGGGCGACAGTCACATCATGCCCCTGAGCTGCGCACGTCAAGACTGTCAAGGAGGGTATTCTGGGCCT
CCATGTCGCTGGCCGGGTGACCCGGCGGGGACGAGGCAAGCTAAACAGATCTGGCGCGCCTTAATTAACC
CGGGGATCCGAGCTCATCCTTTTGTTGTTTCCGGGTGTACAATATGGACTTCCTCTTTTCTGGCAACCAA
ACCCATACATCGGGATTCCTATAATACCTTCGTTGGTCTCCCTAACATGTAGGTGGCGGAGGGGAGATAT
ACAATAGAACAGATACCAGACAAGACATAATGGGCTAAACAAGACTACACCAATTACACTGCCTCATTGA
TGGTGGTACATAACGAACTAATACTGTAGCCCTAGACTTGATAGCCACCATCATATCGAAGTTTCACTAC
CCTTTTTCCATTTGCCATCTATTGAAGTAATAATAGGCGCATGCAACTTCTTTTCTTTTTTTTTCTTTTC
TCTCTCCCCCGTTGTTGTCTCACCATATCCGCAATGACAAAAAAATGATGGAAGACACTAAAGGAAAAAA
TTAACGACAAAGACAGCACCAACAGATGTCGTTGTTCCAGAGCTGATGAGGGGTATCTCGAAGCACACGA
AACTTTTTCCTTCCTTCATTCACGCACACTACTCTCTAATGAGCAACGGTATACGGCCTTCCTTCCAGTT
ACTTGAATTTGAAATAAAAAAAAGTTTGCTGTCTTGCTATCAAGTATAAATAGACCTGCAATTATTAATC
TTTTGTTTCCTCGTCATTGTTCTCGTTCCCTTTCTTCCTTGTTTCTTTTTCTGCACAATATTTCAAGCTA
TACCAAGCATACAATCAACTCCAAGCTGGCCGCTCTAGAAGAACTTAGTTTCGACGGATTCTAGAACTAG
TATGACTTATTTTCCTGAAGAAGTTGTAGAACACATATTTTCCTTTTTACCTGCTCAAAGAGATAGAAAC
ACCGTCTCCTTGGTCTGTAAGGTTTGGTACGAAATCGAAAGATTGTCTAGAAGAGGTGTTTTTGTTGGTA
ATTGTTACGCAGTTAGAGCTGGTAGAGTTGCTGCAAGATTCCCAAACGTTAGAGCATTGACTGTTAAAGG
TAAACCTCATGGTGCTGATTTCAATTTGGTTCCACCTGATTGGGGTGGTTATGCTGGTCCATGGATTGAA
GCTGCAGCTAGAGGTTGTCACGGTTTGGAAGAATTGAGAATGAAGAGAATGGTTGTTTCTGATGAATCAT
TGGAATTGTTAGCAAGATCTTTTCCTAGATTCAGAGCTTTGGTTTTGATCTCATGTGAAGGTTTTTCCAC
CGATGGTTTAGCAGCTGTTGCTTCACATTGTAAGTTGTTGAGAGAATTGGATTTGCAAGAAAACGAAGTT
GAAGATAGAGGTCCAAGATGGTTATCTTGTTTTCCTGATTCCTGTACAAGTTTGGTTTCTTTGAACTTCG
CATGTATCAAGGGTGAAGTTAACGCTGGTAGTTTGGAAAGATTAGTTTCTAGATCACCAAATTTGAGATC
TTTGAGATTGAACAGATCCGTTAGTGTTGATACCTTGGCAAAGATCTTGTTGAGAACTCCTAATTTGGAA
GATTTGGGTACTGGTAACTTGACAGATGATTTCCAAACAGAATCATACTTCAAGTTGACCTCCGCTTTGG
AAAAGTGTAAGATGTTGAGATCTTTGTCAGGTTTTTGGGATGCAAGTCCAGTTTGTTTGTCTTTTATATA
TCCTTTGTGTGCTCAATTGACTGGTTTGAATTTGTCTTACGCACCAACTTTGGATGCTAGTGATTTGACA
AAGATGATCTCTAGATGTGTTAAGTTGCAAAGATTGTGGGTTTTGGATTGTATCTCAGATAAAGGTTTGC
AAGTTGTTGCTTCTTCTTGTAAGGATTTGCAAGAATTGAGAGTTTTTCCAAGTGATTTCTATGTTGCAGG
TTACTCTGCTGTTACAGAAGAAGGTTTAGTTGCAGTTTCATTGGGTTGTCCTAAGTTGAACTCCTTGTTG
TACTTCTGTCATCAAATGACCAACGCAGCTTTGGTTACTGTTGCTAAAAATTGTCCAAACTTCACTAGAT
TCAGATTGTGTATCTTGGAACCAGGTAAACCTGATGTTGTTACATCACAACCTTTAGATGAAGGTTTTGG
TGCAATCGTTAGAGAGTGTAAGGGTTTGCAAAGATTGTCCATCAGTGGTTTGTTGACAGATAAGGTTTTT
ATGTACATCGGTAAATACGCTAAGCAATTGGAAATGTTGTCAATCGCATTCGCTGGTGACTCCGATAAGG
GTATGATGCATGTTATGAACGGTTGTAAGAACTTAAGAAAGTTGGAAATCAGAGATTCTCCATTTGGTGA
CGCAGCTTTGTTGGGTAATTTCGCAAGATATGAAACAATGAGATCTTTGTGGATGTCCAGTTGTAACGTT
ACCTTGAAAGGTTGTCAAGTTTTAGCTTCAAAGATGCCAATGTTGAACGTTGAAGTTATTAACGAAAGAG
ATGGTTCCAATGAAATGGAAGAAAACCATGGTGACTTGCCTAAAGTTGAAAAGTTATACGTCTACAGAAC
AACCGCAGGTGCCAGAGATGATGCTCCTAACTTCGTCAAGATTTTATGACTCGAGTCATGTAATTAGTTA
TGTCACGCTTACATTCACGCCCTCCCCCCACATCCGCTCTAACCGAAAAGGAAGGAGTTAGACAACCTGA
AGTCTAGGTCCCTATTTATTTTTTTATAGTTATGTTAGTATTAAGAACGTTATTTATATTTCAAATTTTT
CTTTTTTTTCTGTACAGACGCGTGTACGCATGTAACATTATACTGAAAACCTTGCTTGAGAAGGTTTTGG
GACGCTCGAAGGCTTTAATTTGCGGCCGGTCGACCTGCAGCGTACGCAGTTGTCGAACTTGGTTTGCAAA
GGGAGAAAGTAGGAGATCTCTCTTGCGAGATGATCCCGCATTTTCTTGAAAGCTTTGCAGAGGCTAGCAG
AATTACCCTCCACGTTGATTGTCTGCGAGGCAAGAATGATCATCACCGTAGTGAGAGTGCGTTCAAGGCT
CTTGCGGTTGCCATAAGAGAAGCCACCTCGCCCAATGGTACCAACGATGTTCCCTCCACCAAAGGTGTTC
TTATGTAGTGACACCGATTATTTAAAGCTGCAGCATACGATATATATACATGTGTATATATGTATACCTA
TGAATGTCAGTAAGTATGTATACGAACAGTATGATACTGAAGATGACAAGGTAATGCATCATTCTATACG
TGTCATTCTGAACGAGGCGCGCTTTCCTTTTTTCTTTTTGCTTTTTCTTTTTTTTTCTCTTGAACTCGAC
GGATCTATGCGGTGTGAAATACCGCACAGATGCGTAAGGAGAAAATACCGCATCAGGAAATTGTAAGCGT
TAATATTTTGTTAAAATTCGCGTTAAATTTTTGTTAAATCAGCTCATTTTTTAACCAATAGGCCGAAATC
GGCAAAATCCCTTATAAATCAAAAGAATAGACCGAGATAGGGT
[37 nt withheld, positions 5434-5470]
AAAGAACGTGGACTCCAACGTCAAAGG
[49 nt withheld, positions 5498-5546]
T
[91 nt withheld, positions 5548-5638]
G
[124 nt withheld, positions 5640-5763]
CCATTCGCCATTCAGGCTGCGCAACTGTTGGGAAGGGCGATCGGTGCGGGCCTCTTCGCTATTACGCCAG
CTGGCGAAAGGGGGATGTGCTGCAAGGCGATTAAGTTGGGTAACGCCAGGGTTTTCCCAGTCACGACGTT
GTAAAACGACGGCCAGTGAATTGTAATACGACTCACTATAGGGCGAATTGGAGGGGGGGGCCCGGTACCA
GCTTTTGTTCCCTTTAGTGAGGGTTAATTTCGAGCTTGGCGTAATCATGGTCATAGCTGTTTCCTGTGTG
AAATTGTTATCCGCTCACAATTCCACACAACATACGAGCCGGAAGCATAAAGTGTAAAGCCTGGGGTGCC
TAATGAGTGAGCTAACTCACATTAATTGCGTTGCGCTCACTGCCCGCTTTCCAGTCGGGAAACCTGTCGT
GCCAGCTGCATTAATGAATCGGCCAACGCGCGGGGAGAGGCGGTTTGCGTATTGGGCGCTCTTCCGCTTC
CTCGCTCACTGACTCGCTGCGCTCGGTCGTTCGGCTGCGGCGAGCGGTATCAGCTCACTCAAAGGCGGTA
ATACGGTTATCCACAGAATCAGGGGATAACGCAGGAAAGAACATGTGAGCAAAAGGCCAGCAAAAGGCCA
GGAACCGTAAAAAGGCCGCGTTGCTGGCGTTTTTCCATAGGCTCCGCCCCCCTGACGAGCATCACAAAAA
TCGACGCTCAAGTCAGAGGTGGCGAAACCCGACAGGACTATAAAGATACCAGGCGTTTCCCCCTGGAAGC
TCCCTCGTGCGCTCTCCTGTTCCGACCCTGCCGCTTACCGGATACCTGTCCGCCTTTCTCCCTTCGGGAA
GCGTGGCGCTTTCTCATAGCTCACGCTGTAGGTATCTCAGTTCGGTGTAGGTCGTTCGCTCCAAGCTGGG
CTGTGTGCACGAACCCCCCGTTCAGCCCGACCGCTGCGCCTTATCCGGTAACTATCGTCTTGAGTCCAAC
CCGGTAAGACACGACTTATCGCCACTGGCAGCAGCCACTGGTAACAGGATTAGCAGAGCGAGGTATGTAG
GCGGTGCTACAGAGTTCTTGAAGTGGTGGCCTAACTACGGCTACACTAGAAGAACAGTATTTGGTATCTG
CGCTCTGCTGAAGCCAGTTACCTTCGGAAAAAGAGTTGGTAGCTCTTGATCCGGCAAACAAACCACCGCT
GGTAGCGGTGGTTTTTTTGTTTGCAAGCAGCAGATTACGCGCAGAAAAAAAGGATCTCAAGAAGATCCTT
TGATCTTTTCTACGGGGTCTGACGCTCAGTGGAACGAAAACTCACGTTAAGGGATTTTGGTCATGAGATT
ATCAAAAAGGATCTTCACCTAGATCCTTTTAAATTAAAAATGAAGTTTTAAATCAATCTAAAGTATATAT
GAGTAAACTTGGTCTGACAGTTACCAATGCTTAATCAGTGAGGCACCTATCTCAGCGATCTGTCTATTTC
GTTCATCCATAGTTGCCTGACTCCCCGTCGTGTAGATAACTACGATACGGGAGGGCTTACCATCTGGCCC
CAGTGCTGCAATGATACCGCGAGACCCACGCTCACCGGCTCCAGATTTATCAGCAATAAACCAGCCAGCC
GGAAGGGCCGAGCGCAGAAGTGGTCCTGCAACTTTATCCGCCTCCATCCAGTCTATTAATTGTTGCCGGG
AAGCTAGAGTAAGTAGTTCGCCAGTTAATAGTTTGCGCAACGTTGTTGCCATTGCTACAGGCATCGTGGT
GTCACGCTCGTCGTTTGGTATGGCTTCATTCAGCTCCGGTTCCCAACGATCAAGGCGAGTTACATGATCC
CCCATGTTGTGCAAAAAAGCGGTTAGCTCCTTCGGTCCTCCGATCGTTGTCAGAAGTAAGTTGGCCGCAG
TGTTATCACTCATGGTTATGGCAGCACTGCATAATTCTCTTACTGTCATGCCATCCGTAAGATGCTTTTC
TGTGACTGGTGAGTACTCAACCAAGTCATTCTGAGAATAGTGTATGCGGCGACCGAGTTGCTCTTGCCCG
GCGTCAATACGGGATAATACCGCGCCACATAGCAGAACTTTAAAAGTGCTCATCATTGGAAAACGTTCTT
CGGGGCGAAAACTCTCAAGGATCTTACCGCTGTTGAGATCCAGTTCGATGTAACCCACTCGTGCACCCAA
CTGATCTTCAGCATCTTTTACTTTCACCAGCGTTTCTGGGTGAGCAAAAACAGGAAGGCAAAATGCCGCA
AAAAAGGGAATAAGGGCGACACGGAAATGTTGAATACTCATACTCTTCCTTTTTCAATATTATTGAAGCA
TTTATCAGGGTTATTGTCTCATGAGCGGATACATATTTGAATGTATTTAGAAAAATAAACAAATAGGGGT
TCCGCGCACATTTCCCCGAAAAGTGCCACCTGACGTCTAAGAAACCATTATTATCATGACATTAACCTAT
AAAAATAGGCGTATCACGAGGCCCTTTCGTCTCGC
